>Addgene plasmid #207298 | pHCMV_PICV_GPC | addgene full sequence | sequence record 407392 | Addgene NGS Result
GCGGCCGCTCTAGAGAGCTTGGCCCATTGCATACGTTGTATCCATATCATAATATGTACATTTATATTGG
CTCATGTCCAACATTACCGCCATGTTGACATTGATTATTGACTAGTTATTAATAGTAATCAATTACGGGG
TCATTAGTTCATAGCCCATATATGGAGTTCCGCGTTACATAACTTACGGTAAATGGCCCGCCTGGCTGAC
CGCCCAACGACCCCCGCCCATTGACGTCAATAATGACGTATGTTCCCATAGTAACGCCAATAGGGACTTT
CCATTGACGTCAATGGGTGGAGTATTTACGGTAAACTGCCCACTTGGCAGTACATCAAGTGTATCATATG
CCAAGTACGCCCCCTATTGACGTCAATGACGGTAAATGGCCCGCCTGGCATTATGCCCAGTACATGACCT
TATGGGACTTTCCTACTTGGCAGTACATCTACGTATTAGTCATCGCTATTACCATGGTGATGCGGTTTTG
GCAGTACATCAATGGGCGTGGATAGCGGTTTGACTCACGGGGATTTCCAAGTCTCCACCCCATTGACGTC
AATGGGAGTTTGTTTTGGCACCAAAATCAACGGGACTTTCCAAAATGTCGTAACAACTCCGCCCCATTGA
CGCAAATGGGCGGTAGGCGTGTACGGTGGGAGGTCTATATAAGCAGAGCTCGTTTAGTGAACCGTCAGAT
CGCCTGGACACGCCATCCACGCTGTTTTGACCTCCATAGATGACACCGGGACCGATCCAGCCTCCGGTCG
ACCGATCCTGAGAACTTCAGGGTGAGTTTGGGGACCCTTGATTGTTCTTTCTTTTTCGCTATTGTAAAAT
TCATGTTATATGGAGGGGGCAAAGTTTTCAGGGTGTTGTTTAGAATGGGAAGATGTCCCTTGTATCACCA
TGGACCCTCATGATAATTTTGTTTCTTTCACTTTCTACTCTGTTGACAACCATTGTCTCCTCTTATTTTC
TTTTCATTTTCTGTAACTTTTTCGTTAAACTTTAGCTTGCATTTGTAACGAATTTTTAAATTCACTTTTG
TTTATTTGTCAGATTGTAAGTACTTTCTCTAATCACTTTTTTTTCAAGGCAATCAGGGTATATTATATTG
TACTTCAGCACAGTTTTAGAGAACAATTGTTATAATTAAATGATAAGGTAGAATATTTCTGCATATAAAT
TCTGGCTGGCGTGGAAATATTCTTATTGGTAGAAACAACTACACCCTGGTCATCATCCTGCCTTTCTCTT
TATGGTTACAATGATATACACTGTTTGAGATGAGGATAAAATACTCTGAGTCCAAACCGGGCCCCTCTGC
TAACCATGTTCATGCCTTCTTCTCTTTCCTACAGCTCCTGGGCAACGTGCTGGTTGTTGTGCTGTCTCAT
CATTTTGGCAAAGAATTCGCCACCATGGGCCAGATTGTGACCCTCATCCAAAGCATTCCCGAAGTGCTGC
AAGAGGTGTTCAACGTGGCTCTGATCATCGTCAGCGTGCTGTGCATCGTGAAGGGCTTCGTCAATCTGAT
GAGGTGTGGCCTCTTCCAGCTCGTCACCTTCCTCATTCTGAGCGGAAGAAGCTGCGACAGCATGATGATC
GACAGAAGGCACAATCTGACACACGTCGAGTTCAATCTGACAAGAATGTTCGATAATCTGCCCCAGAGCT
GCTCCAAGAACAATACCCACCACTACTACAAAGGCCCTAGCAATACCACATGGGGAATCGAGCTGACACT
GACCAACACAAGCATTGCCAACGAGACCAGCGGCAATTTCTCCAACATTGGCTCTCTGGGCTACGGAAAT
ATCAGCAACTGCGATAGGACAAGAGAGGCTGGACACACACTGAAGTGGCTGCTGAACGAGCTCCACTTCA
ACGTGCTCCATGTGACAAGACACATTGGCGCTAGATGTAAGACCGTGGAGGGAGCTGGCGTGCTGATCCA
GTACAATCTGACCGTCGGCGATAGGGGAGGAGAGGTGGGAAGGCATCTGATTGCCTCTCTGGCCCAGATC
ATCGGCGATCCCAAAATTGCTTGGGTGGGCAAGTGCTTCAACAACTGTAGCGGAGACACATGCAGACTGA
CCAACTGTGAAGGCGGCACCCACTACAACTTTCTGATCATCCAGAACACCACATGGGAGAACCATTGCAC
CTACACCCCTATGGCTACCATTAGAATGGCTCTGCAGAGAACAGCTTACAGCAGCGTGTCTAGAAAGCTC
CTCGGATTCTTCACATGGGATCTGTCCGACAGCTCCGGACAACACGTGCCCGGCGGATACTGCCTCGAGC
AATGGGCCATTATCTGGGCCGGCATCAAGTGCTTCGATAACACCGTCATGGCCAAATGTAACAAAGACCA
TAATGAGGAGTTTTGCGACACCATGAGGCTGTTCGACTTCAACCAGAACGCCATCAAGACACTGCAGCTG
AACGTCGAGAACTCTCTGAATCTGTTTAAAAAGACCATTAACGGCCTCATCAGCGACTCTCTGGTGATCA
GAAACTCTCTGAAGCAGCTGGCCAAGATCCCTTACTGTAACTATACCAAATTTTGGTATATTAACGATAC
CATCACCGGCAGACACTCTCTGCCCCAGTGTTGGCTGGTGCACAACGGAAGCTATCTGAATGAGACCCAC
TTCAAAAACGATTGGCTCTGGGAATCCCAGAATCTGTACAACGAGATGCTCATGAAGGAGTACGAAGAGA
GGCAAGGCAAGACACCTCTGGCTCTCACCGATATCTGCTTTTGGTCTCTGGTGTTCTACACCATTACCGT
GTTCCTCCATATTGTGGGCATCCCCACCCATAGACATATTATTGGCGACGGCTGCCCCAAACCCCATAGA
ATCACAAGGAACAGCCTCTGCAGCTGCGGATACTACAAGTACCAGAGGAATCTGACAAATGGATGATGTC
TTCCTGGAGCTCCAGTCATTGACTATAACGTCTCAGATCTTTTTCCCTCTGCCAAAAATTATGGGGACAT
CATGAAGCCCCTTGAGCATCTGACTTCTGGCTAATAAAGGAAATTTATTTTCATTGCAATAGTGTGTTGG
AATTTTTTGTGTCTCTCACTCGGAAGGACATATGGGAGGGCAAATCATTTAAAACATCAGAATGAGTATT
TGGTTTAGAGTTTGGCAACATATGCCCATATGCTGGCTGCCATGAACAAAGGTTGGCTATAAAGAGGTCA
TCAGTATATGAAACAGCCCCCTGCTGTCCATTCCTTATTCCATAGAAAAGCCTTGACTTGAGGTTAGATT
TTTTTTATATTTTGTTTTGTGTTATTTTTTTCTTTAACATCCCTAAAATTTTCCTTACATGTTTTACTAG
CCAGATTTTTCCTCCTCTCCTGACTACTCCCAGTCATAGCTGTCCCTCTTCTCTTATGGAGATCCCTCGA
CGGATCGGCCGCAATTCGTAATCATGTCATAGCTGTTTCCTGTGTGAAATTGTTATCCGCTCACAATTCC
ACACAACATACGAGCCGGAAGCATAAAGTGTAAAGCCTGGGGTGCCTAATGAGTGAGCTAACTCACATTA
ATTGCGTTGCGCTCACTGCCCGCTTTCCAGTCGGGAAACCTGTCGTGCCAGCTGCATTAATGAATCGGCC
AACGCGCGGGGAGAGGCGGTTTGCGTATTGGGCGCTCTTCCGCTTCCTCGCTCACTGACTCGCTGCGCTC
GGTCGTTCGGCTGCGGCGAGCGGTATCAGCTCACTCAAAGGCGGTAATACGGTTATCCACAGAATCAGGG
GATAACGCAGGAAAGAACATGTGAGCAAAAGGCCAGCAAAAGGCCAGGAACCGTAAAAAGGCCGCGTTGC
TGGCGTTTTTCCATAGGCTCCGCCCCCCTGACGAGCATCACAAAAATCGACGCTCAAGTCAGAGGTGGCG
AAACCCGACAGGACTATAAAGATACCAGGCGTTTCCCCCTGGAAGCTCCCTCGTGCGCTCTCCTGTTCCG
ACCCTGCCGCTTACCGGATACCTGTCCGCCTTTCTCCCTTCGGGAAGCGTGGCGCTTTCTCATAGCTCAC
GCTGTAGGTATCTCAGTTCGGTGTAGGTCGTTCGCTCCAAGCTGGGCTGTGTGCACGAACCCCCCGTTCA
GCCCGACCGCTGCGCCTTATCCGGTAACTATCGTCTTGAGTCCAACCCGGTAAGACACGACTTATCGCCA
CTGGCAGCAGCCACTGGTAACAGGATTAGCAGAGCGAGGTATGTAGGCGGTGCTACAGAGTTCTTGAAGT
GGTGGCCTAACTACGGCTACACTAGAAGAACAGTATTTGGTATCTGCGCTCTGCTGAAGCCAGTTACCTT
CGGAAAAAGAGTTGGTAGCTCTTGATCCGGCAAACAAACCACCGCTGGTAGCGGTGGTTTTTTTGTTTGC
AAGCAGCAGATTACGCGCAGAAAAAAAGGATCTCAAGAAGATCCTTTGATCTTTTCTACGGGGTCTGACG
CTCAGTGGAACGAAAACTCACGTTAAGGGATTTTGGTCATGAGATTATCAAAAAGGATCTTCACCTAGAT
CCTTTTAAATTAAAAATGAAGTTTTAAATCAATCTAAAGTATATATGAGTAAACTTGGTCTGACAGTTAC
CAATGCTTAATCAGTGAGGCACCTATCTCAGCGATCTGTCTATTTCGTTCATCCATAGTTGCCTGACTCC
CCGTCGTGTAGATAACTACGATACGGGAGGGCTTACCATCTGGCCCCAGTGCTGCAATGATACCGCGAGA
CCCACGCTCACCGGCACCAGATTTATCAGCAATAAACCAGCCAGCCGGAAGGGCCGAGCGCAGAAGTGGT
CCTGCAACTTTATCCGCCTCCATCCAGTCTATTAATTGTTGCCGGGAAGCTAGAGTAAGTAGTTCGCCAG
TTAATAGTTTGCGCAACGTTGTTGCCATTGCTACAGGCATCGTGGTGTCACGCTCGTCGTTTGGTATGGC
TTCATTCAGCTCCGGTTCCCAACGATCAAGGCGAGTTACATGATCCCCCATGTTGTGCAAAAAAGCGGTT
AGCTCCTTCGGTCCTCCGATCGTTGTCAGAAGTAAGTTGGCCGCAGTGTTATCACTCATGGTTATGGCAG
CACTGCATAATTCTCTTACTGTCATGCCATCCGTAAGATGCTTTTCTGTGACTGGTGAGTACTCAACCAA
GTCATTCTGAGAATAGTGTATGCGGCGACCGAGTTGCTCTTGCCCGGCGTCAATACGGGATAATACCGCG
CCACATAGCAGAACTTTAAAAGTGCTCATCATTGGAAAACGTTCTTCGGGGCGAAAACTCTCAAGGATCT
TACCGCTGTTGAGATCCAGTTCGATGTAACCCACTCGTGCACCCAACTGATCTTCAGCATCTTTTACTTT
CACCAGCGTTTCTGGGTGAGCAAAAACAGGAAGGCAAAATGCCGCAAAAAAGGGAATAAGGGCGACACGG
AAATGTTGAATACTCATACTCTTCCTTTTTCAATATTATTGAAGCATTTATCAGGGTTATTGTCTCATGA
GCGGATACATATTTGAATGTATTTAGAAAAATAAACAAATAGGGGTTCCGCGCACATTTCCCCGAAAAGT
GCCACCTAAATTGTAAGCGTTAATATTTTGTTAAAATTCGCGTTAAATTTTTGTTAAATCAGCTCATTTT
TTAACCAATAGGCCGAAATCGGCAAAATCCCTTATAAATCAAAAGAATAGACCGAGATAGGGT
[37 nt withheld, positions 5734-5770]
AAAGAACGTGGACTCCAACGTCAAAGG
[49 nt withheld, positions 5798-5846]
T
[91 nt withheld, positions 5848-5938]
G
[124 nt withheld, positions 5940-6063]
CCCATTCGCCATTCAGGCTGCGCAACTGTTGGGAAGGGCGATCGGTGCGGGCCTCTTCGCTATTACGCCA
GCTGGCGAAAGGGGGATGTGCTGCAAGGCGATTAAGTTGGGTAACGCCAGGGTTTTCCCAGTCACGACGT
TGTAAAACGACGGCCAGTGAGCGCGCGTAATACGACTCACTATAGGGCGAATTGGAGCTCCACCGCGGTG
Features (pLannotate 1.2.2; 16 found; start..end, strand, type, name):
     97..476     +  enhancer       CMV enhancer: human cytomegalovirus immediate early enhancer
    477..680     +  promoter       CMV promoter: human cytomegalovirus (CMV) immediate early promoter
    792..1364    +  intron         β-globin intron: intron from rabbit β-globin gene
   1425..2933    +  CDS            GPC: GLYC_PIARV - Also known as GP-C. Protein inferred from homology: Swiss-Prot protein existence level 3. [Glycoprotein G1]: interacts with the host receptor. From Pichinde mammarenavirus (PICV) (Pichind mammarenavirus).
   3043..3098    +  polyA_signal   β-globin poly(A) signal: rabbit β-globin polyadenylation signal (Gil and Proudfoot, 1987)
   3480..3496    -  protein_bind   lac operator: The lac repressor binds to the lac operator to inhibit transcription in E. coli. This inhibition can be relieved by adding lactose or isopropyl-β-D-thiogalactopyranoside (IPTG). lac repressor encoded by lacI
   3504..3534    -  promoter       lac promoter: promoter for the E. coli lac operon
   3549..3570    -  protein_bind   CAP binding site: CAP binding activates transcription in the presence of cAMP. E. coli catabolite activator protein
   3583..3675    -  CDS            lacI (fragment): lac repressor; lacI; The lac repressor binds to the lac operator to inhibit transcription in E. coli. This inhibition can be relieved by adding lactose or isopropyl-β-D-thiogalactopyranoside (IPTG).
   3858..4446    -  rep_origin     ori: high-copy-number ColE1/pMB1/pBR322/pUC origin of replication
   4617..5477    -  CDS            AmpR: β-lactamase; bla; confers resistance to ampicillin, carbenicillin, and related antibiotics
   5478..5582    -  promoter       AmpR promoter: bla
   5635..6063    -  rep_origin     f1 ori (sequence partly withheld): f1 bacteriophage origin of replication; arrow indicates direction of (+) strand synthesis
   6068..6223    -  CDS            lacZα (fragment): LacZα fragment of β-galactosidase; lacZ fragment
   6231..6249    +  promoter       T7 promoter: promoter for bacteriophage T7 RNA polymerase
   6258..14      +  misc_feature   MCS (fragment) (across the origin): pBluescript multiple cloning site
