[The description below was written by a language model from this plasmid's Addgene catalogue record and pLannotate feature annotations shown in this document.]
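Description:
pHCMV_PICV_GPC is a mammalian expression plasmid built on the pHCMV backbone that drives production of the glycoprotein precursor (GPC) of Pichinde virus, a mammarenavirus. The full sequenced construct is 6,273 nt, consistent with the recorded 4,764 bp backbone plus a 1,509 bp insert. It is maintained in E. coli through a high-copy ColE1/pUC-type origin and selected with ampicillin via the β-lactamase gene under its own bla promoter. An f1 phage origin, a T7 promoter and remnants of a pBluescript-type cloning region (lac promoter and operator, CAP site, and lacI, lacZα and multiple cloning site fragments) are also annotated. These are leftovers of the cloning vector lineage and play no role in the mammalian expression cassette.

The expression unit consists of the human cytomegalovirus immediate early enhancer and promoter, followed by a rabbit β-globin intron, the GPC open reading frame, and a rabbit β-globin polyadenylation signal. The intron provides a spliceable 5′ region that generally improves mRNA processing and expression, and the poly(A) signal terminates and stabilises the transcript. The GPC coding sequence was synthesised with mammalian codon optimisation and inserted between EcoRI and BglII sites, both of which were retained. No epitope tag, reporter or mammalian selection marker is annotated, so the plasmid is suited to transient transfection.

The stated purpose is simply mammalian expression of the Pichinde virus GPC. The associated publication concerns modular envelope design for cell type-specific delivery, which suggests use of this glycoprotein as a candidate envelope for pseudotyped particles, although the record does not detail that application.
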