Addgene plasmid #207298: pHCMV_PICV_GPC
Purpose: Mammalian expression of Pichinde virus GPC protein
Depositing lab: Feng Zhang. Publication: Cell type-specific delivery by modular envelope design. Strebinger D, Frangieh CJ, Friedrich MJ, Faure G, Macrae RK, Zhang F. Nat Commun. 2023 Aug 23;14(1):5141. doi: 10.1038/s41467-023-40788-8. PubMed 37612276.
Backbone
  Vector backbone: pHCMV
  Backbone manufacturer: Clontech
  Backbone size w/o insert (bp): 4764
  Vector type: Mammalian Expression
Growth in bacteria
  Bacterial resistance: Ampicillin, 100 μg/mL
  Growth temperature: 37°C
  Growth strain: NEB Stable
  Copy number: High Copy
Gene/Insert
  Gene/Insert name: PICV_GPC
  Species: Pichinde virus
  Insert size (bp): 1509
  Mutation: mammalian codon optimization
  Promoter: CMV promoter
  Cloning method: Restriction Enzyme; 5′ cloning site EcoRI (not destroyed); 3′ cloning site BglII (not destroyed)
Resource information
  A portion of this plasmid was derived from a plasmid made by: synthesis
Terms and licenses: Academic/Nonprofit Terms; Industry Terms: Not Available to Industry
How to cite: pHCMV_PICV_GPC was a gift from Feng Zhang (Addgene plasmid # 207298 ; http://n2t.net/addgene:207298 ; RRID:Addgene_207298)
